>Addgene plasmid #228240 | pHPHS800 | addgene full sequence | sequence record 454866 | Addgene NGS Result
GCGGCCGCGAGCTCACGGGGACAGCCCCCCCCCAAAGCCCCCAGGGATGTAATTACGTCCCTCCCCCGCT
AGGGGGCAGCAGCGAGCCGCCCGGGGCTCCGCTCCGGTCCGGCGCTCCCCCCGCATCCCCGAGCCGGCAG
CGTGCGGGGACAGCCCGGGCACGGGGAAGGTGGCACGGGATCGCTTTCCTCTGAACGCTTCTCGCTGCTC
TTTGAGCCTGCAGACACCTGGGGGGATACGGGGAAAAAGCTTTAGGCTGAAAGAGAGATTTAGAATGACA
GAATCATAGAACGGCCTGGGTTGCAAAGGAGCACAGTGCTCATCCAGATCCAACCCCCTGCTATGTGCAG
GGTCATCAACCAGCAGCCCAGGCTGCCCAGAGCCACATCCAGCCTGGCCTTGAATGCCTGCAGGGATGGG
GCATCCACAGCCTCCTTGGGCAACCTGTTCAGTGCGTCACCACCCTCTGGGGGAAAAACTGCCTCCTCAT
ATCCAACCCAAACCTCCCCTGTCTCAGTGTAAAGCCATTCCCCCTTGTCCTATCAAGGGGGAGTTTGCTG
TGACATTGTTGGTCTGGGGTGACACATGTTTGCCAATTCAGTGCATCACGGAGAGGCAGATCTTGGGGAT
AAGGAAGTGCAGGACAGCATGGACGTGGGACATGCAGGTGTTGAGGGCTCTGGGACACTCTCCAAGTCAC
AGCGTTCAGAACAGCCTTAAGGATAAGAAGATAGGATAGAAGGACAAAGAGCAAGTTAAAACCCAGCATG
GAGAGGAGCACAAAAAGGCCACAGACACTGCTGGTCCCTGTGTCTGAGCCTGCATGTTTGATGGTGTCTG
GATGCAAGCAGAAGGGGTGGAAGAGCTTGCCTGGAGAGATACAGCTGGGTCAGTAGGACTGGGACAGGCA
GCTGGAGAATTGCCATGTAGATGTTCATACAATCGTCAAATCATGAAGGCTGGAAAAGCCCTCCAAGATC
CCCAAGACCAACCCCAACCCACCCACCGTGCCCACTGGCCATGTCCCTCAGTGCCACATCCCCACAGTTC
TTCATCACCTCCAGGGACGGTGACCCCCCCACCTCCGTGGGCAGCTGTGCCACTGCAGCACCGCTCTTTG
GAGAAGGTAAATCTTGCTAAATCCAGCCCGACCCTCCCCTGGCACAACGTAAGGCCATTATCTCTCATCC
AACTCCAGGACGGAGTCAGTGAGAATATTGATATCAACGGTGCCCGTCAGTGGGCAGAGCGCACATCGCC
CACAGTCCCCGAGAAGTTGGGGGGAGGGGTCGGCAATTGAACCGGTGCCTAGAGAAGGTGGCGCGGGGTA
AACTGGGAAAGTGATGTCGTGTACTGGCTCCGCCTTTTTCCCGAGGGTGGGGGAGAACCGTATATAAGTG
CAGTAGTCGCCGTGAACGTTCTTTTTCGCAACGGGTTTGCCGCCAGAACACAGGTAAGTGCCGTGTGTGG
TTCCCGCGGGCCTGGCCTCTTTACGGGTTATGGCCCTTGCGTGCCTTGAATTACTTCCACCTGGCTGCAG
TACGTGATTCTTGATCCCGAGCTTCGGGTTGGAAGTGGGTGGGAGAGTTCGAGGCCTTGCGCTTAAGGAG
CCCCTTCGCCTCGTGCTTGAGTTGAGGCCTGGCCTGGGCGCTGGGGCCGCCGCGTGCGAATCTGGTGGCA
CCTTCGCGCCTGTCTCGCTGCTTTCGATAAGTCTCTAGCCATTTAAAATTTTTGATGACCTGCTGCGACG
CTTTTTTTCTGGCAAGATAGTCTTGTAAATGCGGGCCAAGATCTGCACACTGGTATTTCGGTTTTTGGGG
CCGCGGGCGGCGACGGGGCCCGTGCGTCCCAGCGCACATGTTCGGCGAGGCGGGGCCTGCGAGCGCGGCC
ACCGAGAATCGGACGGGGGTAGTCTCAAGCTGGCCGGCCTGCTCTGGTGCCTGGCCTCGCGCCGCCGTGT
ATCGCCCCGCCCTGGGCGGCAAGGCTGGCCCGGTCGGCACCAGTTGCGTGAGCGGAAAGATGGCCGCTTC
CCGGCCCTGCTGCAGGGAGCTCAAAATGGAGGACGCGGCGCTCGGGAGAGCGGGCGGGTGAGTCACCCAC
ACAAAGGAAAAGGGCCTTTCCGTCCTCAGCCGTCGCTTCATGTGACTCCACGGAGTACCGGGCGCCGTCC
AGGCACCTCGATTAGTTCTCGCGCTTTTGGAGTACGTCGTCTTTAGGTTGGGGGGAGGGGTTTTATGCGA
TGGAGTTTCCCCACACTGAGTGGGTGGAGACTGAAGTTAGGCCAGCTTGGCACTTGATGTAATTCTCCTT
GGAATTTGCCCTTTTTGAGTTTGGATCTTGGTTCATTCTCAAGCCTCAGACAGTGGTTCAAAGTTTTTTT
CTTCCATTTCAGGTGTCGTGAGCTAGCGGTTTGTCTGGTCAACCACCGCGGACTCAGTGGTGTACGGTAC
AAACCGGCTTGTCGACGACGGCGGTCTCCGTCGTCAGGATCATCCGCGCCACCATGGACAAGAAGTACAG
CATCGGCCTGGACATCGGCACCAACTCTGTGGGCTGGGCCGTGATCACCGACGAGTACAAGGTGCCCAGC
AAGAAATTCAAGGTGCTGGGCAACACCGACCGGCACAGCATCAAGAAGAACCTGATCGGAGCCCTGCTGT
TCGACAGCGGCGAAACAGCCGAGGCCACCCGGCTGAAGAGAACCGCCAGAAGAAGATACACCAGACGGAA
GAACCGGATCTGCTATCTGCAAGAGATCTTCAGCAACGAGATGGCCAAGGTGGACGACAGCTTCTTCCAC
AGACTGGAAGAGTCCTTCCTGGTGGAAGAGGATAAGAAGCACGAGCGGCACCCCATCTTCGGCAACATCG
TGGACGAGGTGGCCTACCACGAGAAGTACCCCACCATCTACCACCTGAGAAAGAAACTGGTGGACAGCAC
CGACAAGGCCGACCTGCGGCTGATCTATCTGGCCCTGGCCCACATGATCAAGTTCCGGGGCCACTTCCTG
ATCGAGGGCGACCTGAACCCCGACAACAGCGACGTGGACAAGCTGTTCATCCAGCTGGTGCAGACCTACA
ACCAGCTGTTCGAGGAAAACCCCATCAACGCCAGCGGCGTGGACGCCAAGGCCATCCTGTCTGCCAGACT
GAGCAAGAGCAGACGGCTGGAAAATCTGATCGCCCAGCTGCCCGGCGAGAAGAAGAATGGCCTGTTCGGA
AACCTGATTGCCCTGAGCCTGGGCCTGACCCCCAACTTCAAGAGCAACTTCGACCTGGCCGAGGATGCCA
AACTGCAGCTGAGCAAGGACACCTACGACGACGACCTGGACAACCTGCTGGCCCAGATCGGCGACCAGTA
CGCCGACCTGTTTCTGGCCGCCAAGAACCTGTCCGACGCCATCCTGCTGAGCGACATCCTGAGAGTGAAC
ACCGAGATCACCAAGGCCCCCCTGAGCGCCTCTATGATCAAGAGATACGACGAGCACCACCAGGACCTGA
CCCTGCTGAAAGCTCTCGTGCGGCAGCAGCTGCCTGAGAAGTACAAAGAGATTTTCTTCGACCAGAGCAA
GAACGGCTACGCCGGCTACATTGACGGCGGAGCCAGCCAGGAAGAGTTCTACAAGTTCATCAAGCCCATC
CTGGAAAAGATGGACGGCACCGAGGAACTGCTCGTGAAGCTGAACAGAGAGGACCTGCTGCGGAAGCAGC
GGACCTTCGACAACGGCAGCATCCCCCACCAGATCCACCTGGGAGAGCTGCACGCCATTCTGCGGCGGCA
GGAAGATTTTTACCCATTCCTGAAGGACAACCGGGAAAAGATCGAGAAGATCCTGACCTTCCGCATCCCC
TACTACGTGGGCCCTCTGGCCAGGGGAAACAGCAGATTCGCCTGGATGACCAGAAAGAGCGAGGAAACCA
TCACCCCCTGGAACTTCGAGGAAGTGGTGGACAAGGGCGCTTCCGCCCAGAGCTTCATCGAGCGGATGAC
CAACTTCGATAAGAACCTGCCCAACGAGAAGGTGCTGCCCAAGCACAGCCTGCTGTACGAGTACTTCACC
GTGTATAACGAGCTGACCAAAGTGAAATACGTGACCGAGGGAATGAGAAAGCCCGCCTTCCTGAGCGGCG
AGCAGAAAAAGGCCATCGTGGACCTGCTGTTCAAGACCAACCGGAAAGTGACCGTGAAGCAGCTGAAAGA
GGACTACTTCAAGAAAATCGAGTGCTTCGACTCCGTGGAAATCTCCGGCGTGGAAGATCGGTTCAACGCC
TCCCTGGGCACATACCACGATCTGCTGAAAATTATCAAGGACAAGGACTTCCTGGACAATGAGGAAAACG
AGGACATTCTGGAAGATATCGTGCTGACCCTGACACTGTTTGAGGACAGAGAGATGATCGAGGAACGGCT
GAAAACCTATGCCCACCTGTTCGACGACAAAGTGATGAAGCAGCTGAAGCGGCGGAGATACACCGGCTGG
GGCAGGCTGAGCCGGAAGCTGATCAACGGCATCCGGGACAAGCAGTCCGGCAAGACAATCCTGGATTTCC
TGAAGTCCGACGGCTTCGCCAACAGAAACTTCATGCAGCTGATCCACGACGACAGCCTGACCTTTAAAGA
GGACATCCAGAAAGCCCAGGTGTCCGGCCAGGGCGATAGCCTGCACGAGCACATTGCCAATCTGGCCGGC
AGCCCCGCCATTAAGAAGGGCATCCTGCAGACAGTGAAGGTGGTGGACGAGCTCGTGAAAGTGATGGGCC
GGCACAAGCCCGAGAACATCGTGATCGAAATGGCCAGAGAGAACCAGACCACCCAGAAGGGACAGAAGAA
CAGCCGCGAGAGAATGAAGCGGATCGAAGAGGGCATCAAAGAGCTGGGCAGCCAGATCCTGAAAGAACAC
CCCGTGGAAAACACCCAGCTGCAGAACGAGAAGCTGTACCTGTACTACCTGCAGAATGGGCGGGATATGT
ACGTGGACCAGGAACTGGACATCAACCGGCTGTCCGACTACGATGTGGACCATATCGTGCCTCAGAGCTT
TCTGAAGGACGACTCCATCGACAACAAGGTGCTGACCAGAAGCGACAAGAACCGGGGCAAGAGCGACAAC
GTGCCCTCCGAAGAGGTCGTGAAGAAGATGAAGAACTACTGGCGGCAGCTGCTGAACGCCAAGCTGATTA
CCCAGAGAAAGTTCGACAATCTGACCAAGGCCGAGAGAGGCGGCCTGAGCGAACTGGATAAGGCCGGCTT
CATCAAGAGACAGCTGGTGGAAACCCGGCAGATCACAAAGCACGTGGCACAGATCCTGGACTCCCGGATG
AACACTAAGTACGACGAGAATGACAAGCTGATCCGGGAAGTGAAAGTGATCACCCTGAAGTCCAAGCTGG
TGTCCGATTTCCGGAAGGATTTCCAGTTTTACAAAGTGCGCGAGATCAACAACTACCACCACGCCCACGA
CGCCTACCTGAACGCCGTCGTGGGAACCGCCCTGATCAAAAAGTACCCTAAGCTGGAAAGCGAGTTCGTG
TACGGCGACTACAAGGTGTACGACGTGCGGAAGATGATCGCCAAGAGCGAGCAGGAAATCGGCAAGGCTA
CCGCCAAGTACTTCTTCTACAGCAACATCATGAACTTTTTCAAGACCGAGATTACCCTGGCCAACGGCGA
GATCCGGAAGCGGCCTCTGATCGAGACAAACGGCGAAACCGGGGAGATCGTGTGGGATAAGGGCCGGGAT
TTTGCCACCGTGCGGAAAGTGCTGAGCATGCCCCAAGTGAATATCGTGAAAAAGACCGAGGTGCAGACAG
GCGGCTTCAGCAAAGAGTCTATCCTGCCCAAGAGGAACAGCGATAAGCTGATCGCCAGAAAGAAGGACTG
GGACCCTAAGAAGTACGGCGGCTTCGACAGCCCCACCGTGGCCTATTCTGTGCTGGTGGTGGCCAAAGTG
GAAAAGGGCAAGTCCAAGAAACTGAAGAGTGTGAAAGAGCTACTGGGGATCACCATCATGGAAAGAAGCA
GCTTCGAGAAGAATCCCATCGACTTTCTGGAAGCCAAGGGCTACAAAGAAGTGAAAAAGGACCTGATCAT
CAAGCTGCCTAAGTACTCCCTGTTCGAGCTGGAAAACGGCCGGAAGAGAATGCTGGCCTCTGCCGGCGAA
CTGCAGAAGGGAAACGAACTGGCCCTGCCCTCCAAATATGTGAACTTCCTGTACCTGGCCAGCCACTATG
AGAAGCTGAAGGGCTCCCCCGAGGATAATGAGCAGAAACAGCTGTTTGTGGAACAGCACAAGCACTACCT
GGACGAGATCATCGAGCAGATCAGCGAGTTCTCCAAGAGAGTGATCCTGGCCGACGCTAATCTGGACAAA
GTGCTGTCCGCCTACAACAAGCACCGGGATAAGCCCATCAGAGAGCAGGCCGAGAATATCATCCACCTGT
TTACCCTGACCAATCTGGGAGCCCCTGCCGCCTTCAAGTACTTTGACACCACCATCGACCGGAAGAGGTA
CACCAGCACCAAAGAGGTGCTGGACGCCACCCTGATCCACCAGAGCATCACCGGCCTGTACGAGACACGG
ATCGACCTGTCTCAGCTGGGAGGCGACAAGCGACCTGCCGCCACAAAGAAGGCTGGACAGGCTAAGAAGA
AGAAAGATTACAAAGACGATGACGATAAGGGATCCGGCAGCGGTGAGGGCAGAGGAAGTCTTCTAACATG
CGGTGACGTGGAGGAGAATCCGGGCCCTGGTAAAAAGCCTGAACTCACCGCGACGTCTGTCGAGAAGTTT
CTGATCGAAAAGTTCGACAGCGTGTCCGACCTGATGCAGCTCTCGGAGGGCGAAGAATCTCGTGCTTTCA
GCTTCGATGTAGGAGGGCGTGGATATGTCCTGCGGGTAAATAGCTGCGCCGATGGTTTCTACAAAGATCG
TTATGTTTATCGGCACTTTGCATCGGCCGCGCTCCCGATTCCGGAAGTGCTTGACATTGGGGAATTTAGC
GAGAGCCTGACCTATTGCATCTCCCGCCGTGCACAGGGTGTCACGTTGCAAGACCTGCCTGAAACCGAAC
TGCCCGCTGTTCTGCAACCGGTCGCGGAGGCCATGGATGCGATCGCTGCGGCCGATCTTAGCCAGACGAG
CGGGTTCGGCCCATTCGGACCGCAAGGAATCGGTCAATACACTACATGGCGTGATTTCATATGCGCGATT
GCTGATCCCCATGTGTATCACTGGCAAACTGTGATGGACGACACCGTCAGTGCGTCCGTCGCGCAGGCTC
TCGATGAGCTGATGCTTTGGGCCGAGGACTGCCCCGAAGTCCGGCACCTCGTGCACGCGGATTTCGGCTC
CAACAATGTCCTGACGGACAATGGCCGCATAACAGCGGTCATTGACTGGAGCGAGGCGATGTTCGGGGAT
TCCCAATACGAGGTCGCCAACATCTTCTTCTGGAGGCCGTGGTTGGCTTGTATGGAGCAGCAGACGCGCT
ACTTCGAGCGGAGGCATCCGGAGCTTGCAGGATCGCCGCGGCTCCGGGCGTATATGCTCCGCATTGGTCT
TGACCAACTCTATCAGAGCTTGGTTGACGGCAATTTCGATGATGCAGCTTGGGCGCAGGGTCGATGCGAC
GCAATCGTCCGATCCGGAGCCGGGACTGTCGGGCGTACACAAATCGCCCGCAGAAGCGCGGCCGTCTGGA
CCGATGGCTGTGTAGAAGTACTCGCCGATAGTGGAAACCGACGCCCCAGCACTCGTCCGAGGGCAAAGGA
ATGATCAGAGAGATCCTCGCGGCCGCGGATCCAGACATGATAAGATACATTGATGAGTTTGGACAAACCA
CAACTAGAATGCAGTGAAAAAAATGCTTTATTTGTGAAATTTGTGATGCTATTGCTTTATTTGTAACCAT
TATAAGCTGCAATAAACTCTAGAGAGTGATTATCAAAAAGGATCTTCACCTAGATCCTTTTAAATTAAAA
ATGAAGTTTTAAATCAATCTAAAGTATATATGAGTAAACTTGGTCTGACAGTTACCAATGCTTAATCAGT
GAGGCACCTATCTCAGCGATCTGTCTATTTCGTTCATCCATAGTTGCCTGACTCCCCGTCGTGTAGATAA
CTACGATACGGGAGGGCTTACCATCTGGCCCCAGTGCTGCAATGATACCGCGGGACCCACGCTCACCGGC
TCCAGATTTATCAGCAATAAACCAGCCAGCCGGAAGGGCCGAGCGCAGAAGTGGTCCTGCAACTTTATCC
GCCTCCATCCAGTCTATTAATTGTTGCCGGGAAGCTAGAGTAAGTAGTTCGCCAGTTAATAGTTTGCGCA
ACGTTGTTGCCATTGCTACAGGCATCGTGGTGTCACGCTCGTCGTTTGGTATGGCTTCATTCAGCTCCGG
TTCCCAACGATCAAGGCGAGTTACATGATCCCCCATGTTGTGCAAAAAAGCGGTTAGCTCCTTCGGTCCT
CCGATCGTTGTCAGAAGTAAGTTGGCCGCAGTGTTATCACTCATGGTTATGGCAGCACTGCATAATTCTC
TTACTGTCATGCCATCCGTAAGATGCTTTTCTGTGACTGGTGAGTACTCAACCAAGTCATTCTGAGAATA
GTGTATGCGGCGACCGAGTTGCTCTTGCCCGGCGTCAATACGGGATAATACCGCGCCACATAGCAGAACT
TTAAAAGTGCTCATCATTGGAAAACGTTCTTCGGGGCGAAAACTCTCAAGGATCTTACCGCTGTTGAGAT
CCAGTTCGATGTAACCCACTCGTGCACCCAACTGATCTTCAGCATCTTTTACTTTCACCAGCGTTTCTGG
GTGAGCAAAAACAGGAAGGCAAAATGCCGCAAAAAAGGGAATAAGGGCGACACGGAAATGTTGAATACTC
ATACTCTTCCTTTTTCAATATTATTGAAGCATTTATCAGGGTTATTGTCTCATGAGCGGATACATATTTG
AATGTATTTAGAAAAATAAACAAATAGGGGTTCCGCGCACATTTCCCCGAAAAGTGCCACCTGTCATGAC
CAAAATCCCTTAACGTGAGTTTTCGTTCCACTGAGCGTCAGACCCCGTAGAAAAGATCAAAGGATCTTCT
TGAGATCCTTTTTTTCTGCGCGTAATCTGCTGCTTGCAAACAAAAAAACCACCGCTACCAGCGGTGGTTT
GTTTGCCGGATCAAGAGCTACCAACTCTTTTTCCGAAGGTAACTGGCTTCAGCAGAGCGCAGATACCAAA
TACTGTTCTTCTAGTGTAGCCGTAGTTAGGCCACCACTTCAAGAACTCTGTAGCACCGCCTACATACCTC
GCTCTGCTAATCCTGTTACCAGTGGCTGCTGCCAGTGGCGATAAGTCGTGTCTTACCGGGTTGGACTCAA
GACGATAGTTACCGGATAAGGCGCAGCGGTCGGGCTGAACGGGGGGTTCGTGCACACAGCCCAGCTTGGA
GCGAACGACCTACACCGAACTGAGATACCTACAGCGTGAGCTATGAGAAAGCGCCACGCTTCCCGAAGGG
AGAAAGGCGGACAGGTATCCGGTAAGCGGCAGGGTCGGAACAGGAGAGCGCACGAGGGAGCTTCCAGGGG
GAAACGCCTGGTATCTTTATAGTCCTGTCGGGTTTCGCCACCTCTGACTTGAGCGTCGATTTTTGTGATG
CTCGTCAGGGGGGCGGAGCCTATGGAAAAACGCCAGCAACGCGGCCTTTTTACGGTTCCTGGCCTTTTGC
TGGCCTTTTGCTCACATGTTCTTTCCTGCGTTATCCCCTGATTCTGTGGATAACCGT
Features (pLannotate 1.2.2; 11 found; start..end, strand, type, name):
    553..681     -  CDS            OR51A4 (fragment): O51A4_HUMAN - Experimental evidence at transcript level: Swiss-Prot protein existence level 2. Odorant receptor. From Homo sapiens (Human).
    707..865     -  CDS            OR51A7 (fragment): O51A7_HUMAN - Experimental evidence at transcript level: Swiss-Prot protein existence level 2. Odorant receptor. From Homo sapiens (Human).
   1228..2401    +  promoter       EF-1α promoter: strong constitutive promoter for human elongation factor EF-1α
   2504..4222    +  CDS            Cas9(N): N-terminal portion of Streptococcus pyogenes Cas9 (Zetsche et al., 2015)
   4109..6607    +  CDS            Cas9(C): C-terminal portion of Streptococcus pyogenes Cas9 (Zetsche et al., 2015)
   6608..6703    +  CDS            NUPL_XENLA (fragment): Experimental evidence at protein level: Swiss-Prot protein existence level 1. Acts as a chaperone for histones, such as histone H2A-H2B, and thus regulates the assembly of nucleosome cores (PubMed:11684019, PubMed:19055325). Involved in chromatin remodeling, especially during fertilization and early embryonic development (By similarity). May be involved in sperm chromatin decondensation during fertilization (PubMed:17510054). From Xenopus laevis (African clawed frog).
   6752..7772    +  CDS            HygR (fragment): aminoglycoside phosphotransferase from E. coli; aph(4)-Ia; confers resistance to hygromycin
   7798..7927    -  polyA_signal   SV40 poly(A) signal: SV40 polyadenylation signal
   8032..8892    -  CDS            AmpR: β-lactamase; bla; confers resistance to ampicillin, carbenicillin, and related antibiotics
   8893..8997    -  promoter       AmpR promoter: bla
   9100..9688    +  rep_origin     ori: high-copy-number ColE1/pMB1/pBR322/pUC origin of replication
