[The description below was written by a language model from this plasmid's Addgene catalogue record and pLannotate feature annotations shown in this document.]
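Description:
pHPHS800 is a mammalian donor plasmid built on the YTK089 backbone for Bxb1 integrase-mediated insertion of a SpCas9–hygromycin resistance cassette into a genomic landing pad. It is maintained in E. coli through a high-copy ColE1/pUC-type origin and an ampicillin resistance gene (β-lactamase with its own bla promoter). Selection in mammalian cells is by hygromycin.

The payload is a Streptococcus pyogenes Cas9 coding sequence, which the annotation tool splits into overlapping N- and C-terminal portions that together span the full gene. It is followed by a short nucleoplasmin-derived segment, most likely the nucleoplasmin nuclear localisation signal, and then a hygromycin phosphotransferase coding sequence listed in the catalogue as a fusion partner. The small gap between the two may hold a linker or self-cleaving peptide, but the record does not say. An SV40 polyadenylation signal lies just downstream, although it is annotated on the opposite strand.

The catalogue gives the insert promoter as "none". This suggests that Cas9-hygro expression relies on a promoter supplied by the landing pad once the wild-type attB site recombines with a wild-type attP site (for example in pHPHS232), so that only correct integrants become hygromycin resistant. The record does not spell out this logic. The annotated EF-1α promoter sits upstream of Cas9, and the purpose field pairs it with an orthogonal attP_GA site to serve a second round of Bxb1 recombination, allowing a further cassette to be installed later.

Neither att site is annotated in the feature table. The short hits to olfactory receptor genes are probably incidental matches within unannotated sequence. The associated publication concerns RNA-linked CRISPR screening in human cells.
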