Addgene plasmid #228240: pHPHS800
Purpose: Bxb1 attB_wildtype site and SpCas9-hygro for integration into Bxb1 attP_wildtype landing pad (eg. pHPHS232). Includes pEF1 and attP_GA for second round of recombination
Depositing lab: Arvind Rasi Subramaniam. Publication: Decoding post-transcriptional regulatory networks by RNA-linked CRISPR screening in human cells. Nugent PJ, Park H, Wladyka CL, Yelland JN, Sinha S, Chen KY, Bynum C, Quarterman G, Lee SC, Hsieh AC, Subramaniam AR. Nat Methods. 2025 Jun;22(6):1237-1246. doi: 10.1038/s41592-025-02702-6. Epub 2025 May 29. PubMed 40442371.
Backbone
  Vector backbone: YTK089
  Vector type: Mammalian Expression
  Selectable markers: Hygromycin
Growth in bacteria
  Bacterial resistance: Ampicillin, 100 μg/mL
  Growth temperature: 37°C
  Growth strain: NEB Stable
  Copy number: High Copy
Gene/Insert
  Gene/Insert name: Cas9
  Promoter: none
  Tag / fusion protein: Hygromycin phosphotransferase
  Cloning method: Gibson Cloning
  Sequencing primers: 5′ ggccagcttggcacttg
Terms and licenses: Academic/Nonprofit Terms; Industry Terms: Not Available to Industry
Depositor comments: Please visit https://doi.org/10.1101/2024.07.25.605204 for bioRxiv preprint.
How to cite: pHPHS800 was a gift from Arvind Rasi Subramaniam (Addgene plasmid # 228240 ; http://n2t.net/addgene:228240 ; RRID:Addgene_228240)
